Addgene plasmid #177583: pEcH6AsnRS
Purpose: Expresses His tagged AsnRS in Escherichia coli cells
Depositing lab: Kambiz Hamadani. Depositing organization: California State University, San Marcos.
Backbone
  Vector backbone: 2BT
  Vector type: Bacterial Expression
Growth in bacteria
  Bacterial resistance: Ampicillin, 100 μg/mL
  Growth temperature: 37°C
  Growth strain: DH5alpha
  Copy number: High Copy
Gene/Insert
  Gene/Insert name: Asparagine tRNA Synthetase
  Species: Escherichia coli
  Entrez Gene: asnS (a.k.a. b0930, ECK0921, lcs, tss)
  Tag / fusion protein: Hexahistidine (N terminal on backbone)
  Cloning method: Ligation Independent Cloning
Terms and licenses: Academic/Nonprofit Terms; Industry Terms: Not Available to Industry
How to cite: pEcH6AsnRS was a gift from Kambiz Hamadani (Addgene plasmid # 177583 ; http://n2t.net/addgene:177583 ; RRID:Addgene_177583)
