[The description below was written by a language model from this plasmid's Addgene catalogue record and pLannotate feature annotations shown in this document.]
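Description:
pEcH6AsnRS is a bacterial expression plasmid built on the 2BT backbone, a pBR322-derived, T7-driven vector designed for ligation independent cloning. It carries the Escherichia coli asnS gene, encoding asparaginyl-tRNA synthetase (AsnRS), and is intended for producing the enzyme as a His-tagged recombinant protein in E. coli. The sequenced plasmid is about 6.2 kb. It replicates from a ColE1/pMB1-type origin and is selected with ampicillin through the bla (AmpR) gene and its native promoter. The catalogue lists it as high copy, although the feature table also shows an intact rop gene and the bom mobility region inherited from pBR322; Rop normally moderates copy number. Fragments of the tetracycline resistance gene and its promoter flank the expression cassette. These are remnants of the parental backbone, interrupted by the insert region, and should not be read as a functional marker.

The expression cassette starts with a T7 promoter and the efficient ribosome binding site from phage T7 gene 10. These are followed by an N-terminal hexahistidine tag, a TEV protease recognition site (annotated as a partial match), and the full asnS coding sequence, with a T7 terminator downstream. Transcription therefore requires a host that supplies T7 RNA polymerase. No lac operator or lacI gene appears in the annotation. A short fragment matching a T7 gene 10-derived sequence lies between the insert and the terminator, and is most likely vector sequence rather than a fused tag. The His tag allows purification by immobilised metal affinity chromatography, and the TEV site would permit tag removal. The record does not state a downstream application beyond expression of the tagged synthetase.
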