Features (pLannotate 1.2.2; 16 found; start..end, strand, type, name):
    108..126     +  promoter       T7 promoter: promoter for bacteriophage T7 RNA polymerase
    215..237     +  RBS            RBS: efficient ribosome binding site from bacteriophage T7 gene 10 (Olins and Rangwala, 1989)
    257..274     +  CDS            6xHis: 6xHis affinity tag
    275..291     +  CDS            TEV site (fragment): tobacco etch virus (TEV) protease recognition and cleavage site
    302..1696    +  CDS            asnS: SYN_ECOLI - Also known as tss. Experimental evidence at protein level: Swiss-Prot protein existence level 1. From Escherichia coli (strain K12).
   1782..1831    +  CDS            SET1 (fragment): solubility-enhancement tag derived from T7 phage gene 10B
   1839..1886    +  terminator     T7 terminator: transcription terminator for bacteriophage T7 RNA polymerase
   1912..2204    -  CDS            TcR (fragment): tetracycline efflux protein; tet; confers resistance to tetracycline
   2252..2280    -  promoter       tet promoter: E. coli promoter for tetracycline efflux protein gene
   2393..2497    +  promoter       AmpR promoter: bla
   2498..3358    +  CDS            AmpR: β-lactamase; bla; confers resistance to ampicillin, carbenicillin, and related antibiotics
   3529..4117    +  rep_origin     ori: high-copy-number ColE1/pMB1/pBR322/pUC origin of replication
   4303..4442    -  misc_feature   bom: basis of mobility region from pBR322
   4544..4735    -  CDS            rop: Rop protein, which maintains plasmids at low copy number; rop
   4752..5132    +  CDS            YPB1_ECOLX: Protein predicted: Swiss-Prot protein existence level 4. From Escherichia coli.
   5374..86      -  CDS            TcR (fragment) (across the origin): tetracycline efflux protein; tet; confers resistance to tetracycline
>Addgene plasmid #177583 | pEcH6AsnRS | addgene full sequence | sequence record 350695 | Addgene NGS Result
CATCGGTGATGTCGGCGATATAGGCGCCAGCAACCGCACCTGTGGCGCCGGTGATGCCGGCCACGATGCG
TCCGGCGTAGAGGATCGAGATCTCGATCCCGCGAAATTAATACGACTCACTATAGGGAGACCACAACGGT
TTCCCTCTAGTGCCGGCTCCGGAGAGCTCTTTAATTAAGCGGCCGCCCTGCAGGACTCGAGTTCTAGAAA
TAATTTTGTTTAACTTTAAGAAGGAGATATACATATGAAATCTTCTCACCATCACCATCACCATGAAAAC
CTGTACTTCCAATCCAATGCAAGCGTTGTGCCTGTAGCCGACGTACTCCAGGGCCGTGTAGCCGTTGACA
GCGAAGTCACCGTGCGCGGATGGGTACGTACCCGCCGAGATTCAAAAGCTGGCATCTCCTTCCTCGCCGT
TTATGACGGTTCCTGCTTTGATCCTGTACAGGCTGTCATCAATAATTCTCTGCCCAATTACAATGAAGAC
GTCCTGCGTCTGACCACCGGCTGCTCGGTCATTGTGACGGGTAAAGTCGTGGCGTCGCCGGGCCAGGGGC
AACAATTTGAAATTCAGGCCAGCAAGGTTGAAGTTGCTGGTTGGGTTGAAGATCCAGACACTTACCCGAT
GGCGGCAAAACGCCACAGCATTGAGTATCTGCGTGAAGTCGCTCACCTGCGTCCGCGCACAAACCTGATT
GGTGCCGTCGCGCGCGTTCGCCATACGCTGGCGCAGGCGCTGCATCGCTTCTTTAACGAGCAGGGATTCT
TCTGGGTTTCAACGCCACTGATTACCGCATCTGATACCGAAGGTGCAGGCGAAATGTTCCGCGTTTCTAC
GCTGGATCTGGAAAACCTGCCGCGTAACGATCAGGGCAAAGTGGATTTCGACAAAGACTTCTTTGGTAAA
GAGTCTTTCCTGACCGTATCTGGCCAGTTGAACGGCGAAACCTACGCTTGCGCATTGTCCAAAATTTATA
CCTTCGGCCCGACTTTCCGTGCTGAAAACTCCAACACCAGCCGTCACCTGGCGGAATTCTGGATGCTGGA
GCCGGAAGTGGCGTTTGCTAACCTGAACGATATTGCGGGTCTGGCTGAAGCCATGCTGAAATATGTCTTC
AAAGCGGTTCTCGAAGAACGCGCTGACGACATGAAATTCTTCGCTGAACGCGTAGATAAAGATGCCGTTT
CACGTCTGGAACGCTTCATTGAAGCCGATTTTGCGCAGGTGGATTATACCGACGCAGTGACCATTCTCGA
AAACTGCGGCAGGAAGTTTGAAAACCCGGTTTACTGGGGAGTCGATCTCTCTTCTGAGCATGAGCGTTAT
CTGGCGGAAGAACACTTTAAAGCACCGGTAGTGGTTAAAAACTATCCGAAAGATATTAAAGCGTTCTATA
TGCGCCTTAACGAAGACGGTAAAACCGTTGCGGCTATGGACGTTCTGGCTCCGGGCATCGGTGAGATCAT
TGGTGGCTCCCAGCGCGAAGAACGTCTGGACGTGCTGGACGAGCGTATGCTGGAAATGGGCCTGAATAAA
GAAGATTACTGGTGGTATCGCGATCTGCGTCGCTACGGTACTGTTCCGCATTCAGGTTTCGGTCTTGGTT
TTGAACGTCTGATTGCTTACGTAACTGGCGTGCAAAACGTACGTGATGTGATTCCGTTCCCACGTACTCC
GCGTAACGCCAGCTTCTAATAACATTGGAAGTGGATAACGGATCCGCGATCGCGGCGCGCCACCTGGTGG
CCGGCCGGTACCACGCGTGCGCGCTGATCCGGCTGCTAACAAAGCCCGAAAGGAAGCTGAGTTGGCTGCT
GCCACCGCTGAGCAATAACTAGCATAACCCCTTGGGGCCTCTAAACGGGTCTTGAGGGGTTTTTTGCTGA
AAGGAGGAACTATATCCGGATATCCACAGGACGGGTGTGGTCGCCATGATCGCGTAGTCGATAGTGGCTC
CAAGTAGCGAAGCGAGCAGGACTGGGCGGCGGCCAAAGCGGTCGGACAGTGCTCCGAGAACGGGTGCGCA
TAGAAATTGCATCAACGCATATAGCGCTAGCAGCACGCCATAGTGACTGGCGATGCTGTCGGAATGGACG
ATATCCCGCAAGAGGCCCGGCAGTACCGGCATAACCAAGCCTATGCCTACAGCATCCAGGGTGACGGTGC
CGAGGATGACGATGAGCGCATTGTTAGATTTCATACACGGTGCCTGACTGCGTTAGCAATTTAACTGTGA
TAAACTACCGCATTAAAGCTTATCGATGATAAGCTGTCAAACATGAGAATTCTTGAAGACGAAAGGGCCT
CGTGATACGCCTATTTTTATAGGTTAATGTCATGATAATAATGGTTTCTTAGACGTCAGGTGGCACTTTT
CGGGGAAATGTGCGCGGAACCCCTATTTGTTTATTTTTCTAAATACATTCAAATATGTATCCGCTCATGA
GACAATAACCCTGATAAATGCTTCAATAACATTGAAAAAGGAAGAGTATGAGTATTCAACATTTCCGTGT
CGCCCTTATTCCCTTTTTTGCGGCATTTTGCCTTCCTGTTTTTGCTCACCCAGAAACGCTGGTGAAAGTA
AAAGATGCTGAAGATCAGTTGGGTGCACGAGTGGGTTACATCGAACTGGATCTCAACAGCGGTAAGATCC
TTGAGAGTTTTCGCCCCGAAGAACGTTTTCCAATGATGAGCACTTTTAAAGTTCTGCTATGTGGCGCGGT
ATTATCCCGTGTTGACGCCGGGCAAGAGCAACTCGGTCGCCGCATACACTATTCTCAGAATGACTTGGTT
GAGTACTCACCAGTCACAGAAAAGCATCTTACGGATGGCATGACAGTAAGAGAATTATGCAGTGCTGCCA
TAACCATGAGTGATAACACTGCGGCCAACTTACTTCTGACAACGATCGGAGGACCGAAGGAGCTAACCGC
TTTTTTGCACAACATGGGGGATCATGTAACTCGCCTTGATCGTTGGGAACCGGAGCTGAATGAAGCCATA
CCAAACGACGAGCGTGACACCACGATGCCTGCAGCAATGGCAACAACGTTGCGCAAACTATTAACTGGCG
AACTACTTACTCTAGCTTCCCGGCAACAATTAATAGACTGGATGGAGGCGGATAAAGTTGCAGGACCACT
TCTGCGCTCGGCCCTTCCGGCTGGCTGGTTTATTGCTGATAAATCTGGAGCCGGTGAGCGTGGGTCTCGC
GGTATCATTGCAGCACTGGGGCCAGATGGTAAGCCCTCCCGTATCGTAGTTATCTACACGACGGGGAGTC
AGGCAACTATGGATGAACGAAATAGACAGATCGCTGAGATAGGTGCCTCACTGATTAAGCATTGGTAACT
GTCAGACCAAGTTTACTCATATATACTTTAGATTGATTTAAAACTTCATTTTTAATTTAAAAGGATCTAG
GTGAAGATCCTTTTTGATAATCTCATGACCAAAATCCCTTAACGTGAGTTTTCGTTCCACTGAGCGTCAG
ACCCCGTAGAAAAGATCAAAGGATCTTCTTGAGATCCTTTTTTTCTGCGCGTAATCTGCTGCTTGCAAAC
AAAAAAACCACCGCTACCAGCGGTGGTTTGTTTGCCGGATCAAGAGCTACCAACTCTTTTTCCGAAGGTA
ACTGGCTTCAGCAGAGCGCAGATACCAAATACTGTCCTTCTAGTGTAGCCGTAGTTAGGCCACCACTTCA
AGAACTCTGTAGCACCGCCTACATACCTCGCTCTGCTAATCCTGTTACCAGTGGCTGCTGCCAGTGGCGA
TAAGTCGTGTCTTACCGGGTTGGACTCAAGACGATAGTTACCGGATAAGGCGCAGCGGTCGGGCTGAACG
GGGGGTTCGTGCACACAGCCCAGCTTGGAGCGAACGACCTACACCGAACTGAGATACCTACAGCGTGAGC
TATGAGAAAGCGCCACGCTTCCCGAAGGGAGAAAGGCGGACAGGTATCCGGTAAGCGGCAGGGTCGGAAC
AGGAGAGCGCACGAGGGAGCTTCCAGGGGGAAACGCCTGGTATCTTTATAGTCCTGTCGGGTTTCGCCAC
CTCTGACTTGAGCGTCGATTTTTGTGATGCTCGTCAGGGGGGCGGAGCCTATGGAAAAACGCCAGCAACG
CGGCCTTTTTACGGTTCCTGGCCTTTTGCTGGCCTTTTGCTCACATGTTCTTTCCTGCGTTATCCCCTGA
TTCTGTGGATAACCGTATTACCGCCTTTGAGTGAGCTGATACCGCTCGCCGCAGCCGAACGACCGAGCGC
AGCGAGTCAGTGAGCGAGGAAGCGGAAGAGCGCCTGATGCGGTATTTTCTCCTTACGCATCTGTGCGGTA
TTTCACACCGCAATGGTGCACTCTCAGTACAATCTGCTCTGATGCCGCATAGTTAAGCCAGTATACACTC
CGCTATCGCTACGTGACTGGGTCATGGCTGCGCCCCGACACCCGCCAACACCCGCTGACGCGCCCTGACG
GGCTTGTCTGCTCCCGGCATCCGCTTACAGACAAGCTGTGACCGTCTCCGGGAGCTGCATGTGTCAGAGG
TTTTCACCGTCATCACCGAAACGCGCGAGGCAGCTGCGGTAAAGCTCATCAGCGTGGTCGTGAAGCGATT
CACAGATGTCTGCCTGTTCATCCGCGTCCAGCTCGTTGAGTTTCTCCAGAAGCGTTAATGTCTGGCTTCT
GATAAAGCGGGCCATGTTAAGGGCGGTTTTTTCCTGTTTGGTCACTGATGCCTCCGTGTAAGGGGGATTT
CTGTTCATGGGGGTAATGATACCGATGAAACGAGAGAGGATGCTCACGATACGGGTTACTGATGATGAAC
ATGCCCGGTTACTGGAACGTTGTGAGGGTAAACAACTGGCGGTATGGATGCGGCGGGACCAGAGAAAAAT
CACTCAGGGTCAATGCCAGCGCTTCGTTAATACAGATGTAGGTGTTCCACAGGGTAGCCAGCAGCATCCT
GCGATGCAGATCCGGAACATAATGGTGCAGGGCGCTGACTTCCGCGTTTCCAGACTTTACGAAACACGGA
AACCGAAGACCATTCATGTTGTTGCTCAGGTCGCAGACGTTTTGCAGCAGCAGTCGCTTCACGTTCGCTC
GCGTATCGGTGATTCATTCTGCTAACCAGTAAGGCAACCCCGCCAGCCTAGCCGGGTCCTCAACGACAGG
AGCACGATCATGCGCACCCGTGGCCAGGACCCAACGCTGCCCGAGATGCGCCGCGTGCGGCTGCTGGAGA
TGGCGGACGCGATGGATATGTTCTGCCAAGGGTTGGTTTGCGCATTCACAGTTCTCCGCAAGAATTGATT
GGCTCCAATTCTTGGAGTGGTGAATCCGTTAGCGAGGTGCCGCCGGCTTCCATTCAGGTCGAGGTGGCCC
GGCTCCATGCACCGCGACGCAACGCGGGGAGGCAGACAAGGTATAGGGCGGCGCCTACAATCCATGCCAA
CCCGTTCCATGTGCTCGCCGAGGCGGCATAAATCGCCGTGACGATCAGCGGTCCAATGATCGAAGTTAGG
CTGGTAAGAGCCGCGAGCGATCCTTGAAGCTGTCCCTGATGGTCGTCATCTACCTGCCTGGACAGCATGG
CCTGCAACGCGGGCATCCCGATGCCGCCGGAAGCGAGAAGAATCATAATGGGGAAGGCCATCCAGCCTCG
CGTCGCGAACGCCAGCAAGACGTAGCCCAGCGCGTCGGCCGCCATGCCGGCGATAATGGCCTGCTTCTCG
CCGAAACGTTTGGTGGCGGGACCAGTGACGAAGGCTTGAGCGAGGGCGTGCAAGATTCCGAATACCGCAA
GCGACAGGCCGATCATCGTCGCGCTCCAGCGAAAGCGGTCCTCGCCGAAAATGACCCAGAGCGCTGCCGG
CACCTGTCCTACGAGTTGCATGATAAAGAAGACAGTCATAAGTGCGGCGACGATAGTCATGCCCCGCGCC
CACCGGAAGGAGCTGACTGGGTTGAAGGCTCTCAAGGGCATCGGTCGACGCTCTCCCTTATGCGACTCCT
GCATTAGGAAGCAGCCCAGTAGTAGGTTGAGGCCGTTGAGCACCGCCGCCGCAAGGAATGGTGCATGCAA
GGAGATGGCGCCCAACAGTCCCCCGGCCACGGGGCCTGCCACCATACCCACGCCGAAACAAGCGCTCATG
AGCCCGAAGTGGCGAGCCCGATCTTCCC
