>Addgene plasmid #177583 | pEcH6AsnRS | depositor partial sequence | sequence record 344467 | Asparagine tRNA Synthetase
ATGAGCGTTGTGCCTGTAGCCGACGTACTCCAGGGCCGTGTAGCCGTTGACAGCGAAGTCACCGTGCGCG
GATGGGTACGTACCCGCCGAGATTCAAAAGCTGGCATCTCCTTCCTCGCCGTTTATGACGGTTCCTGCTT
TGATCCTGTACAGGCTGTCATCAATAATTCTCTGCCCAATTACAATGAAGACGTCCTGCGTCTGACCACC
GGCTGCTCGGTCATTGTGACGGGTAAAGTCGTGGCGTCGCCGGGCCAGGGGCAACAATTTGAAATTCAGG
CCAGCAAGGTTGAAGTTGCTGGTTGGGTTGAAGATCCAGACACTTACCCGATGGCGGCAAAACGCCACAG
CATTGAGTATCTGCGTGAAGTCGCTCACCTGCGTCCGCGCACAAACCTGATTGGTGCCGTCGCGCGCGTT
CGCCATACGCTGGCGCAGGCGCTGCATCGCTTCTTTAACGAGCAGGGATTCTTCTGGGTTTCAACGCCAC
TGATTACCGCATCTGATACCGAAGGTGCAGGCGAAATGTTCCGCGTTTCTACGCTGGATCTGGAAAACCT
GCCGCGTAACGATCAGGGCAAAGTGGATTTCGACAAAGACTTCTTTGGTAAAGAGTCTTTCCTGACCGTA
TCTGGCCAGTTGAACGGCGAAACCTACGCTTGCGCATTGTCCAAAATTTATACCTTCGGCCCGACTTTCC
GTGCTGAAAACTCCAACACCAGCCGTCACCTGGCGGAATTCTGGATGCTGGAGCCGGAAGTGGCGTTTGC
TAACCTGAACGATATTGCGGGTCTGGCTGAAGCCATGCTGAAATATGTCTTCAAAGCGGTTCTCGAAGAA
CGCGCTGACGACATGAAATTCTTCGCTGAACGCGTAGATAAAGATGCCGTTTCACGTCTGGAACGCTTCA
TTGAAGCCGATTTTGCGCAGGTGGATTATACCGACGCAGTGACCATTCTCGAAAACTGCGGCAGGAAGTT
TGAAAACCCGGTTTACTGGGGAGTCGATCTCTCTTCTGAGCATGAGCGTTATCTGGCGGAAGAACACTTT
AAAGCACCGGTAGTGGTTAAAAACTATCCGAAAGATATTAAAGCGTTCTATATGCGCCTTAACGAAGACG
GTAAAACCGTTGCGGCTATGGACGTTCTGGCTCCGGGCATCGGTGAGATCATTGGTGGCTCCCAGCGTGA
AGAACGTCTGGACGTGCTGGACGAGCGTATGCTGGAAATGGGCCTGAATAAAGAAGATTACTGGTGGTAT
CGCGATCTGCGTCGCTACGGTACTGTTCCGCATTCAGGTTTCGGTCTTGGTTTTGAACGTCTGATTGCTT
ACGTAACTGGCGTGCAAAACGTACGTGATGTGATTCCGTTCCCACGTACTCCGCGTAACGCCAGCTTCTA
A
